>Addgene plasmid #66808 | pmCTIP2-N106 | depositor full sequence | sequence record 114419 | pmCTIP2-N106 sequence 10904 bps
TGGAAGGGCTAATTCACTCCCAAAGAAGACAAGATATCCTTGATCTGTGGATCTACCACACACAAGGCTA
CTTCCCTGATTAGCAGAACTACACACCAGGGCCAGGGGTCAGATATCCACTGACCTTTGGATGGTGCTAC
AAGCTAGTACCAGTTGAGCCAGATAAGGTAGAAGAGGCCAATAAAGGAGAGAACACCAGCTTGTTACACC
CTGTGAGCCTGCATGGGATGGATGACCCGGAGAGAGAAGTGTTAGAGTGGAGGTTTGACAGCCGCCTAGC
ATTTCATCACGTGGCCCGAGAGCTGCATCCGGAGTACTTCAAGAACTGCTGATATCGAGCTTGCTACAAG
GGACTTTCCGCTGGGGACTTTCCAGGGAGGCGTGGCCTGGGCGGGACTGGGGAGTGGCGAGCCCTCAGAT
CCTGCATATAAGCAGCTGCTTTTTGCCTGTACTGGGTCTCTCTGGTTAGACCAGATCTGAGCCTGGGAGC
TCTCTGGCTAACTAGGGAACCCACTGCTTAAGCCTCAATAAAGCTTGCCTTGAGTGCTTCAAGTAGTGTG
TGCCCGTCTGTTGTGTGACTCTGGTAACTAGAGATCCCTCAGACCCTTTTAGTCAGTGTGGAAAATCTCT
AGCAGTGGCGCCCGAACAGGGACTTGAAAGCGAAAGGGAAACCAGAGGAGCTCTCTCGACGCAGGACTCG
GCTTGCTGAAGCGCGCACGGCAAGAGGCGAGGGGCGGCGACTGGTGAGTACGCCAAAAATTTTGACTAGC
GGAGGCTAGAAGGAGAGAGATGGGTGCGAGAGCGTCAGTATTAAGCGGGGGAGAATTAGATCGCGATGGG
AAAAAATTCGGTTAAGGCCAGGGGGAAAGAAAAAATATAAATTAAAACATATAGTATGGGCAAGCAGGGA
GCTAGAACGATTCGCAGTTAATCCTGGCCTGTTAGAAACATCAGAAGGCTGTAGACAAATACTGGGACAG
CTACAACCATCCCTTCAGACAGGATCAGAAGAACTTAGATCATTATATAATACAGTAGCAACCCTCTATT
GTGTGCATCAAAGGATAGAGATAAAAGACACCAAGGAAGCTTTAGACAAGATAGAGGAAGAGCAAAACAA
AAGTAAGACCACCGCACAGCAAGCGGCCGGCCGCTGATCTTCAGACCTGGAGGAGGAGATATGAGGGACA
ATTGGAGAAGTGAATTATATAAATATAAAGTAGTAAAAATTGAACCATTAGGAGTAGCACCCACCAAGGC
AAAGAGAAGAGTGGTGCAGAGAGAAAAAAGAGCAGTGGGAATAGGAGCTTTGTTCCTTGGGTTCTTGGGA
GCAGCAGGAAGCACTATGGGCGCAGCGTCAATGACGCTGACGGTACAGGCCAGACAATTATTGTCTGGTA
TAGTGCAGCAGCAGAACAATTTGCTGAGGGCTATTGAGGCGCAACAGCATCTGTTGCAACTCACAGTCTG
GGGCATCAAGCAGCTCCAGGCAAGAATCCTGGCTGTGGAAAGATACCTAAAGGATCAACAGCTCCTGGGG
ATTTGGGGTTGCTCTGGAAAACTCATTTGCACCACTGCTGTGCCTTGGAATGCTAGTTGGAGTAATAAAT
CTCTGGAACAGATTTGGAATCACACGACCTGGATGGAGTGGGACAGAGAAATTAACAATTACACAAGCTT
AATACACTCCTTAATTGAAGAATCGCAAAACCAGCAAGAAAAGAATGAACAAGAATTATTGGAATTAGAT
AAATGGGCAAGTTTGTGGAATTGGTTTAACATAACAAATTGGCTGTGGTATATAAAATTATTCATAATGA
TAGTAGGAGGCTTGGTAGGTTTAAGAATAGTTTTTGCTGTACTTTCTATAGTGAATAGAGTTAGGCAGGG
ATATTCACCATTATCGTTTCAGACCCACCTCCCAACCCCGAGGGGACCCGACAGGCCCGAAGGAATAGAA
GAAGAAGGTGGAGAGAGAGACAGAGACAGATCCATTCGATTAGTGAACGGATCTCGACGGTATCGCCTTT
AAAAGAAAAGGGGGGATTGGGGGGTACAGTGCAGGGGAAAGAATAGTAGACATAATAGCAACAGACATAC
AAACTAAAGAACTACAAAAACAAATTACAAAAATTCAAAATTTTCGGGTTTATTACAGGGACAGCAGAGA
TCCAGTTTATCGATGAGGCCCTTTCGTCTTCACTCGAGGTGCCCGTCAGTGGGCAGAGCGCACATCGCCC
ACAGTCCCCGAGAAGTTGGGGGGAGGGGTCGGCAATTGAACCGGTGCCTAGAGAAGGTGGCGCGGGGTAA
ACTGGGAAAGTGATGTCGTGTACTGGCTCCGCCTTTTTCCCGAGGGTGGGGGAGAACCGTATATAAGTGC
AGTAGTCGCCGTGAACGTTCTTTTTCGCAACGGGTTTGCCGCCAGAACACAGGTAAGTGCCGTGTGTGGT
TCCCGCGGGCCTGGCCTCTTTACGGGTTATGGCCCTTGCGTGCCTTGAATTACTTCCACCTGGCTGCAGT
ACGTGATTCTTGATCCCGAGCTTCGGGTTGGAAGTGGGTGGGAGAGTTCGAGGCCTTGCGCTTAAGGAGC
CCCTTCGCCTCGTGCTTGAGTTGAGGCCTGGCCTGGGCGCTGGGGCCGCCGCGTGCGAATCTGGTGGCAC
CTTCGCGCCTGTCTCGCTGCTTTCGATAAGTCTCTAGCCATTTAAAATTTTTGATGACCTGCTGCGACGC
TTTTTTTCTGGCAAGATAGTCTTGTAAATGCGGGCCAAGATCTGCACACTGGTATTTCGGTTTTTGGGGC
CGCGGGCGGCGACGGGGCCCGTGCGTCCCAGCGCACATGTTCGGCGAGGCGGGGCCTGCGAGCGCGGCCA
CCGAGAATCGGACGGGGGTAGTCTCAAGCTGGCCGGCCTGCTCTGGTGCCTGGCCTCGCGCCGCCGTGTA
TCGCCCCGCCCTGGGCGGCAAGGCTGGCCCGGTCGGCACCAGTTGCGTGAGCGGAAAGATGGCCGCTTCC
CGGCCCTGCTGCAGGGAGCTCAAAATGGAGGACGCGGCGCTCGGGAGAGCGGGCGGGTGAGTCACCCACA
CAAAGGAAAAGGGCCTTTCCGTCCTCAGCCGTCGCTTCATGTGACTCCACGGAGTACCGGGCGCCGTCCA
GGCACCTCGATTAGTTCTCGAGCTTTTGGAGTACGTCGTCTTTAGGTTGGGGGGAGGGGTTTTATGCGAT
GGAGTTTCCCCACACTGAGTGGGTGGAGACTGAAGTTAGGCCAGCTTGGCACTTGATGTAATTCTCCTTG
GAATTTGCCCTTTTTGAGTTTGGATCTTGGTTCATTCTCAAGCCTCAGACAGTGGTTCAAAGTTTTTTTC
TTCCATTTCAGGTGTCGTGAGGATCCGCGGCCGCCACCATGTCCCGCCGCAAACAGGGCAACCCGCAGCA
CTTGTCCCAGAGGGAACTCATCACGCCAGAGGCTGACCATGTGGAGGCTACCATCCTCGAGGAAGACGAG
GGTCTGGAGATAGAGGAGCCTAGCAGCCTGGGGCTGATGGTGGGAGGCCCCGACCCTGATCTACTCACCT
GTGGCCAGTGTCAGATGAACTTCCCGCTGGGGGACATCCTGGTTTTTATAGAGCACAAGAAGAAACAGTG
TGGAGGCCTGGGCCCCTGCTACGACAAGGTCCTGGACAAGAGCAGTCCACCTCCCTCCTCTCGCTCTGAG
CTCAGGAGAGTATCTGAGCCAGTGGAGATCGGGATCCAGGTCACCCCTGATGAAGATGACCACCTACTGT
CACCCACGAAAGGCATCTGTCCCAAGCAGGAGAACATTGCAGGTAAAGATGAGCCTTCCAGCTACATTTG
CACAACATGCAAGCAGCCCTTCAACAGCGCCTGGTTCCTGCTGCAGCACGCACAGAACACGCATGGCTTC
CGAATCTACCTGGAGCCTGGGCCGGCCAGCACCTCGCTCACGCCCAGGCTCACCATCCCGCCACCGCTCG
GGCCGGAGACCGTGGCGCAGTCCCCACTCATGAATTTCCTGGGGGACAGCAATCCTTTCAACCTGCTGCG
CATGACGGGCCCCATCCTGCGGGACCACCCTGGCTTCGGTGAGGGCCGCTTGCCAGGTACGCCACCGCTC
TTCAGCCCACCGCCACGCCATCACTTGGACCCACACCGCCTCAGTGCAGAGGAGATGGGGCTCGTGGCCC
AGCACCCCAGTGCCTTCGACCGAGTCATGCGCCTGAACCCCATGGCCATAGACTCTCCTGCCATGGACTT
CTCCCGGCGGCTGCGAGAACTGGCCGGCAACAGCTCCACGCCGCCGCCCGTGTCCCCAGGCCGTGGCAAC
CCTATGCACCGGCTGCTGAACCCTTTCCAGCCCAGTCCCAAGTCCCCGTTCCTCAGCACGCCACCGCTGC
CACCCATGCCTGCGGGCACACCGCCACCGCAGCCGCCTGCCAAG
[153 nt withheld, positions 4455-4607]
CACATGCACAAGGCGGGCTCTCTGGCTGGCCGCTCAGACGACGGGCTCTCAGCTGCCAGCTCCCCTGAGC
CGGGCACCAGCGAGCTGCCAGGTGACCTGAAAGCGGCCGATGGCGACTTCCGCCACCATGAGAGCGACCC
ATCTCTGGGCCCCGAGCCTGAGGACGACGAGGACGAGGAGGAGGAAGAAGAGGAGCTGCTGCTGGAGAAC
GAGAGCCGGCCTGAGTCGAGCTTCAGCATGGACTCGGAGCTGGGCCGTGGCCGCGAGAACGGAGGTGGTG
TGCCACCGGGGGTGGCGGGCGCAGGGGCTGCAGCTGCGGCTCTGGCGGATGAGAAGGCTCTGGCCCTGGG
CAAGGTGATGGAGGACGCAGGGCTGGGCGCACTGCCGCAGTATGGGGAGAAGCGGGGCGCCTTCCTGAAG
CGTGCAGGCGACACGGGTGATGCCGGAGCTGTTGGCTGTGGGGACGCGGGTGCACCGGGTGCAGTGAACG
GGCGCGGCGGGGCCTTCGCGCCAGGCGCAGAGCCCTTTCCAGCTCTCTTCCCACGCAAGCCAGCACCGCT
GCCCAGCCCTGGGCTCGGTGGTCCCGCGCTGCACGCGGCCAAGCGCATCAAGGTGGAGAAAGACCTGGAG
CTGCCACCTGCCGCCCTCATCCCATCTGAGAACGTGTACTCGCAGTGGCTCGTGGGCTACGCAGCATCGC
GCCACTTCATGAAGGACCCATTCCTGGGCTTCACGGATGCGCGCCAGTCGCCTTTCGCCACATCGTCGGA
ACATTCCTCTGAGAACGGCAGCCTGCGCTTCTCAACGCCACCCGGGGACCTGCTGGACGGCGGGCTGTCC
GGGCGCAGTGGCACGGCGAGCGGGGGCAGCACACCTCACCTGGGTGGTCCGGGTCCTGGGAGGCCGAGCT
CCAAGGAGGGCCGCCGCAGCGACACATGTGAGTACTGCGGCAAGGTCTTCAAGAACTGTAGCAACCTGAC
GGTGCACCGGAGGAGCCACACCGGCGAGCGGCCTTACAAGTGCGAGCTGTGCAACTACGCGTGTGCGCAG
AGCAGCAAGCTCACGCGCCACATGAAGACGCACGGGCAGATCGGCAAGGAGGTGTACCGCTGCGACATCT
GCCAGATGCCCTTCAGCGTCTACAGCACCCTGGAGAAACACATGAAAAAGTGGCACGGTGAACACTTGCT
GACTAATGATGTCAAAATCGAGCAGGCTGAGAGGAGCTAAGGCCGCGCCGGCTCTAGATCGCGAACGCGT
GAATTCTACCGGGTAGGGGAGGCGCTTTTCCCAAGGCAGTCTGGAGCATGCGCTTTAGCAGCCCCGCTGG
GCACTTGGCGCTACACAAGTGGCCTCTGGCCTCGCACACATTCCACATCCACCGGTAGGCGCCAACCGGC
TCCGTTCTTTGGTGGCCCCTTCGCGCCACCTTCTACTCCTCCCCTAGTCAGGAAGTTCCCCCCCGCCCCG
CAGCTCGCGTCGTGCAGGACGTGACAAATGGAAGTAGCACGTCTCACTAGTCTCGTGCAGATGGACAGCA
CCGCTGAGCAATGGAAGCGGGTAGGCCTTTGGGGCAGCGGCCAATAGCAGCTTTGCTCCTTCGCTTTCTG
GGCTCAGAGGCTGGGAAGGGGTGGGTCCGGGGGCGGGCTCAGGGGCGGGCTCAGGGGCGGGGCGGGCGCC
CGAAGGTCCTCCGGAGGCCCGGCATTCTGCACGCTTCAAAAGCGCACGTCTGCCGCGCTGTTCTCCTCTT
CCTCATCTCCGGGCCTTTCGACCTGCAGCCCAAGCTTCCTAGGACCATGGCCAAGCCTTTGTCTCAAGAA
GAATCCACCCTCATTGAAAGAGCAACGGCTACAATCAACAGCATCCCCATCTCTGAAGACTACAGCGTCG
CCAGCGCAGCTCTCTCTAGCGACGGCCGCATCTTCACTGGTGTCAATGTATATCATTTTACTGGGGGACC
TTGTGCAGAACTCGTGGTGCTGGGCACTGCTGCTGCTGCGGCAGCTGGCAACCTGACTTGTATCGTCGCG
ATCGGAAATGAGAACAGGGGCATCTTGAGCCCCTGCGGACGGTGCCGACAGGTGCTTCTCGATCTGCATC
CTGGGATCAAAGCCATAGTGAAGGACAGTGATGGACAGCCGACGGCAGTTGGGATTCGTGAATTGCTGCC
CTCTGGTTATGTGTGGGAGGGCTAACCCGGGCGGGGCGCGTCTGGAACAATCAACCTCTGGATTACAAAA
TTTGTGAAAGATTGACTGGTATTCTTAACTATGTTGCTCCTTTTACGCTATGTGGATACGCTGCTTTAAT
GCCTTTGTATCATGCTATTGCTTCCCGTATGGCTTTCATTTTCTCCTCCTTGTATAAATCCTGGTTGCTG
TCTCTTTATGAGGAGTTGTGGCCCGTTGTCAGGCAACGTGGCGTGGTGTGCACTGTGTTTGCTGACGCAA
CCCCCACTGGTTGGGGCATTGCCACCACCTGTCAGCTCCTTTCCGGGACTTTCGCTTTCCCCCTCCCTAT
TGCCACGGCGGAACTCATCGCCGCCTGCCTTGCCCGCTGCTGGACAGGGGCTCGGCTGTTGGGCACTGAC
AATTCCGTGGTGTTGTCGGGGAAGCTGACGTCCTTTCCATGGCTGCTCGCCTGTGTTGCCACCTGGATTC
TGCGCGGGACGTCCTTCTGCTACGTCCCTTCGGCCCTCAATCCAGCGGACCTTCCTTCCCGCGGCCTGCT
GCCGGCTCTGCGGCCTCTTCCGCGTCTTCGCCTTCGCCCTCAGACGAGTCGGATCTCCCTTTGGGCCGCC
TCCCCGCCTGGAATTAATTCTGCAGTCGAGACCTAGAAAAACATGGAGCAATCACAAGTAGCAATACAGC
AGCTACCAATGCTGATTGTGCCTGGCTAGAAGCACAAGAGGAGGAGGAGGTGGGTTTTTCCAGTCACACC
TCAGGTACCTTTAAGACCAATGACTTACAAGGCAGCTGTAGATCTTAGCCACTTTTTAAAAGAAAAGAGG
GGACTGGAAGGGCTAATTCACTCCCAACGAAGACAAGATATCCTTGATCTGTGGATCTACCACACACAAG
GCTACTTCCCTGATTAGCAGAACTACACACCAGGGCCAGGGGTCAGATATCCACTGACCTTTGGATGGTG
CTACAAGCTAGTACCAGTTGAGCCAGATAAGGTAGAAGAGGCCAATAAAGGAGAGAACACCAGCTTGTTA
CACCCTGTGAGCCTGCATGGGATGGATGACCCGGAGAGAGAAGTGTTAGAGTGGAGGTTTGACAGCCGCC
TAGCATTTCATCACGTGGCCCGAGAGCTGCATCCGGAGTACTTCAAGAACTGCTGATATCGAGCTTGCTA
CAAGGGACTTTCCGCTGGGGACTTTCCAGGGAGGCGTGGCCTGGGCGGGACTGGGGAGTGGCGAGCCCTC
AGATCCTGCATATAAGCAGCTGCTTTTTGCCTGTACTGGGTCTCTCTGGTTAGACCAGATCTGAGCCTGG
GAGCTCTCTGGCTAACTAGGGAACCCACTGCTTAAGCCTCAATAAAGCTTGCCTTGAGTGCTTCAAGTAG
TGTGTGCCCGTCTGTTGTGTGACTCTGGTAACTAGAGATCCCTCAGACCCTTTTAGTCAGTGTGGAAAAT
CTCTAGCAGTAGTAGTTCATGTCATCTTATTATTCAGTATTTATAACTTGCAAAGAAATGAATATCAGAG
AGTGAGAGGCCTTGACATTGCTAGCGTTTTACCGTCGACCTCTAGCTAGAGCTTGGCGTAATCATGGTCA
TAGCTGTTTCCTGTGTGAAATTGTTATCCGCTCACAATTCCACACAACATACGAGCCGGAAGCATAAAGT
GTAAAGCCTGGGGTGCCTAATGAGTGAGCTAACTCACATTAATTGCGTTGCGCTCACTGCCCGCTTTCCA
GTCGGGAAACCTGTCGTGCCAGCTGCATTAATGAATCGGCCAACGCGCGGGGAGAGGCGGTTTGCGTATT
GGGCGCTCTTCCGCTTCCTCGCTCACTGACTCGCTGCGCTCGGTCGTTCGGCTGCGGCGAGCGGTATCAG
CTCACTCAAAGGCGGTAATACGGTTATCCACAGAATCAGGGGATAACGCAGGAAAGAACATGTGAGCAAA
AGGCCAGCAAAAGGCCAGGAACCGTAAAAAGGCCGCGTTGCTGGCGTTTTTCCATAGGCTCCGCCCCCCT
GACGAGCATCACAAAAATCGACGCTCAAGTCAGAGGTGGCGAAACCCGACAGGACTATAAAGATACCAGG
CGTTTCCCCCTGGAAGCTCCCTCGTGCGCTCTCCTGTTCCGACCCTGCCGCTTACCGGATACCTGTCCGC
CTTTCTCCCTTCGGGAAGCGTGGCGCTTTCTCATAGCTCACGCTGTAGGTATCTCAGTTCGGTGTAGGTC
GTTCGCTCCAAGCTGGGCTGTGTGCACGAACCCCCCGTTCAGCCCGACCGCTGCGCCTTATCCGGTAACT
ATCGTCTTGAGTCCAACCCGGTAAGACACGACTTATCGCCACTGGCAGCAGCCACTGGTAACAGGATTAG
CAGAGCGAGGTATGTAGGCGGTGCTACAGAGTTCTTGAAGTGGTGGCCTAACTACGGCTACACTAGAAGA
ACAGTATTTGGTATCTGCGCTCTGCTGAAGCCAGTTACCTTCGGAAAAAGAGTTGGTAGCTCTTGATCCG
GCAAACAAACCACCGCTGGTAGCGGTTTTTTTGTTTGCAAGCAGCAGATTACGCGCAGAAAAAAAGGATC
TCAAGAAGATCCTTTGATCTTTTCTACGGGGTCTGACGCTCAGTGGAACGAAAACTCACGTTAAGGGATT
TTGGTCATGAGATTATCAAAAAGGATCTTCACCTAGATCCTTTTAAATTAAAAATGAAGTTTTAAATCAA
TCTAAAGTATATATGAGTAAACTTGGTCTGACAGTTACCAATGCTTAATCAGTGAGGCACCTATCTCAGC
GATCTGTCTATTTCGTTCATCCATAGTTGCCTGACTCCCCGTCGTGTAGATAACTACGATACGGGAGGGC
TTACCATCTGGCCCCAGTGCTGCAATGATACCGCGAGACCCACGCTCACCGGCTCCAGATTTATCAGCAA
TAAACCAGCCAGCCGGAAGGGCCGAGCGCAGAAGTGGTCCTGCAACTTTATCCGCCTCCATCCAGTCTAT
TAATTGTTGCCGGGAAGCTAGAGTAAGTAGTTCGCCAGTTAATAGTTTGCGCAACGTTGTTGCCATTGCT
ACAGGCATCGTGGTGTCACGCTCGTCGTTTGGTATGGCTTCATTCAGCTCCGGTTCCCAACGATCAAGGC
GAGTTACATGATCCCCCATGTTGTGCAAAAAAGCGGTTAGCTCCTTCGGTCCTCCGATCGTTGTCAGAAG
TAAGTTGGCCGCAGTGTTATCACTCATGGTTATGGCAGCACTGCATAATTCTCTTACTGTCATGCCATCC
GTAAGATGCTTTTCTGTGACTGGTGAGTACTCAACCAAGTCATTCTGAGAATAGTGTATGCGGCGACCGA
GTTGCTCTTGCCCGGCGTCAATACGGGATAATACCGCGCCACATAGCAGAACTTTAAAAGTGCTCATCAT
TGGAAAACGTTCTTCGGGGCGAAAACTCTCAAGGATCTTACCGCTGTTGAGATCCAGTTCGATGTAACCC
ACTCGTGCACCCAACTGATCTTCAGCATCTTTTACTTTCACCAGCGTTTCTGGGTGAGCAAAAACAGGAA
GGCAAAATGCCGCAAAAAAGGGAATAAGGGCGACACGGAAATGTTGAATACTCATACTCTTCCTTTTTCA
ATATTATTGAAGCATTTATCAGGGTTATTGTCTCATGAGCGGATACATATTTGAATGTATTTAGAAAAAT
AAACAAATAGGGGTTCCGCGCACATTTCCCCGAAAAGTGCCACCTGACGTCGACGGATCGGGAGATCAAC
TTGTTTATTGCAGCTTATAATGGTTACAAATAAAGCAATAGCATCACAAATTTCACAAATAAAGCATTTT
TTTCACTGCATTCTAGTTGTGGTTTGTCCAAACTCATCAATGTATCTTATCATGTCTGGATCAACTGGAT
AACTCAAGCTAACCAAAATCATCCCAAACTTCCCACCCCATACCCTATTACCACTGCCAATTACCTAGTG
GTTTCATTTACTCTAAACCTGTGATTCCTCTGAATTATTTTCATTTTAAAGAAATTGTATTTGTTAAATA
TGTACTACAAACTTAGTAGTTTTTAAAGAAATTGTATTTGTTAAATATGTACTACAAACTTAGTAGT
Features (pLannotate 1.2.2; 24 found; start..end, strand, type, name):
    377..634     +  LTR            5' LTR (truncated): truncated 5' long terminal repeat (LTR) from HIV-1
    681..806     +  misc_feature   HIV-1 Ψ: packaging signal of human immunodeficiency virus type 1
    790..1128    +  CDS            HIV-1 gag (fragment): gag protein from human immunodeficiency virus 1; gag
   1303..1536    +  misc_feature   RRE: The Rev response element (RRE) of HIV-1 allows for Rev-dependent mRNA export from the nucleus to the cytoplasm.
   1913..2013    +  CDS            Rev (fragment): human immunodeficiency virus 1 (HIV-1) Rev protein; rev; enhances nuclear export of unspliced and incompletely spliced viral mRNAs
   2028..2144    +  misc_feature   cPPT/CTS: central polypurine tract and central termination sequence of HIV-1
   2221..2432    +  promoter       EF-1α core promoter: core promoter for human elongation factor EF-1α
   2433..3371    +  intron         EF-1α intron A: intron upstream of the start codon of human EF-1α
   3399..5834    +  CDS            Bcl11b (fragment) (sequence partly withheld): BC11B_MOUSE - Also known as Ctip2, Rit1. Experimental evidence at protein level: Swiss-Prot protein existence level 1. Key regulator of both differentiation and survival of T- lymphocytes during thymocyte development in mammals (PubMed:12717433). Essential in controlling the responsiveness of hematopoietic stem cells to chemotactic signals by modulating the expression of receptors CCR7 and CCR9, which direct the movement of progenitor cells from the bone marrow to the thymus (By similarity). Is a regulator of IL2 promoter and enhances IL2 expression in activated CD4(+) T-lymphocytes (PubMed:16
   5878..6377    +  promoter       PGK promoter: mouse phosphoglycerate kinase 1 promoter
   6404..6802    +  CDS            BSD: blasticidin S deaminase; Aspergillus terreus BSD; confers resistance to blasticidin
   6826..7414    +  misc_feature   WPRE: woodchuck hepatitis virus posttranscriptional regulatory element
   7431..7535    +  CDS            nef (fragment): NEF_HV1Z2 - Experimental evidence at protein level: Swiss-Prot protein existence level 1. Extracellular Nef protein targets CD4(+) T-lymphocytes for apoptosis by interacting with CXCR4 surface receptors. From Human immunodeficiency virus type 1 group M subtype D (isolate Z2/CDC-Z34) (HIV-1).
   7534..7950    +  CDS            nef (fragment): NEF_HV1BR - Experimental evidence at protein level: Swiss-Prot protein existence level 1. Extracellular Nef protein targets CD4(+) T-lymphocytes for apoptosis by interacting with CXCR4 surface receptors (PubMed:14990729). From Human immunodeficiency virus type 1 group M subtype B (isolate BRU/LAI) (HIV-1).
   7998..8255    +  LTR            5' LTR (truncated): truncated 5' long terminal repeat (LTR) from HIV-1
   8406..8428    -  protein_bind   lac operator (fragment): The lac repressor binds to the lac operator to inhibit transcription in E. coli. This inhibition can be relieved by adding lactose or isopropyl-β-D-thiogalactopyranoside (IPTG). lac repressor encoded by lacI
   8432..8462    -  promoter       lac promoter: promoter for the E. coli lac operon
   8477..8498    -  protein_bind   CAP binding site: CAP binding activates transcription in the presence of cAMP. E. coli catabolite activator protein
   8511..8603    -  CDS            lacI (fragment): lac repressor; lacI; The lac repressor binds to the lac operator to inhibit transcription in E. coli. This inhibition can be relieved by adding lactose or isopropyl-β-D-thiogalactopyranoside (IPTG).
   8786..9371    -  rep_origin     ori: high-copy-number ColE1/pMB1/pBR322/pUC origin of replication
   9542..10402   -  CDS            AmpR: β-lactamase; bla; confers resistance to ampicillin, carbenicillin, and related antibiotics
  10403..10507   -  promoter       AmpR promoter: bla
  10555..10689   +  polyA_signal   SV40 poly(A) signal: SV40 polyadenylation signal
  10904..329     +  CDS            nef (fragment) (across the origin): NEF_HV1BR - Experimental evidence at protein level: Swiss-Prot protein existence level 1. Extracellular Nef protein targets CD4(+) T-lymphocytes for apoptosis by interacting with CXCR4 surface receptors (PubMed:14990729). From Human immunodeficiency virus type 1 group M subtype B (isolate BRU/LAI) (HIV-1).
