[The description below was written by a language model from this plasmid's Addgene catalogue record and pLannotate feature annotations shown in this document.]
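Description:
pmCTIP2-N106 is a second-generation HIV-1-based lentiviral transfer plasmid, built on a homemade backbone called N106, that delivers mouse CTIP2 (Bcl11b, isoform b) to mammalian cells together with a blasticidin resistance marker. In bacteria it is maintained through a high-copy ColE1/pUC-type origin and selected with ampicillin via the β-lactamase gene. The backbone also carries remnants of a lac promoter/operator region and an SV40 polyadenylation signal outside the viral cassette.

The viral portion is flanked by two HIV-1 LTR elements, each preceded by sequence annotated as nef fragments, which overlaps the U3 region. This suggests the LTRs are largely intact, consistent with the second-generation designation, although the record does not state whether the 3' LTR is self-inactivating. Downstream of the 5' LTR lie the Ψ packaging signal with a partial gag sequence, the Rev response element for Rev-dependent nuclear export of the genomic RNA, and the cPPT/CTS, which aids nuclear import of the reverse-transcribed genome. Two expression units follow. The human EF-1α core promoter with its intron A drives the Bcl11b coding sequence, and a mouse PGK promoter drives blasticidin S deaminase, so that transduced cells can be selected. A WPRE placed after both units enhances transcript stability and expression. The annotated Bcl11b coding match spans about 2.4 kb, shorter than the 3.6 kb insert size in the catalogue entry, a difference the record does not explain.

The associated publication describes microRNA-based conversion of human fibroblasts into striatal medium spiny neurons, so this construct supplies the CTIP2 transcription factor in that reprogramming approach.
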