Addgene plasmid #66808: pmCTIP2-N106
Purpose: 2nd generation lentiviral transfer plasmid. Expresses mouse CTIP2 with blasticidin resistance
Depositing lab: Andrew Yoo. Depositing organization: Washington University in Saint Louis. Publication: MicroRNA-based conversion of human fibroblasts into striatal medium spiny neurons. Richner M, Victor MB, Liu Y, Abernathy D, Yoo AS. Nat Protoc. 2015 Oct;10(10):1543-55. doi: 10.1038/nprot.2015.102. Epub 2015 Sep 17. PubMed 26379228.
Backbone
  Vector backbone: N106
  Backbone manufacturer: Homemade
  Backbone size w/o insert (bp): 8465
  Total vector size (bp): 10904
  Vector type: Mammalian Expression, Lentiviral
  Selectable markers: Blasticidin
Growth in bacteria
  Bacterial resistance: Ampicillin, 100 μg/mL
  Growth temperature: 37°C
  Growth strain: Stbl3
  Copy number: High Copy
Gene/Insert
  Gene/Insert name: CTIP2 isoform b (alt names: CTIP2; BCL11B)
  Species: M. musculus (mouse)
  Insert size (bp): 3631
  GenBank ID: NM_021399.2 NP_067374.2
  Entrez Gene: Bcl11b (a.k.a. 9130430L19Rik, B630002E05Rik, BCL-11B, Ctip2, Rit1)
  Promoter: Human EF1a
  Cloning method: Unknown
  Sequencing primers: 5′ GGCACTTGATGTAATTCTCCTTG; 3′ GTGGATGTGGAATGTGTGCGA
Terms and licenses: Academic/Nonprofit Terms; Industry Terms: Not Available to Industry
How to cite: pmCTIP2-N106 was a gift from Andrew Yoo (Addgene plasmid # 66808 ; http://n2t.net/addgene:66808 ; RRID:Addgene_66808)
