>Addgene plasmid #66808 | pmCTIP2-N106 | addgene partial sequence | sequence record 118554 | EF1a-F 5'-TCAAGCCTCAGACAGTGGTTC-3'
TTTCAGGTGTCGTGAGGATCCGCGGCCGCCACCATGTCCCGCCGCAAACAGGGCAACCCGCAGCACTTGT
CCCAGAGGGAACTCATCACGCCAGAGGCTGACCATGTGGAGGCTACCATCCTCGAGGAAGACGAGGGTCT
GGAGATAGAGGAGCCTAGCAGCCTGGGGCTGATGGTGGGAGGCCCCGACCCTGATCTACTCACCTGTGGC
CAGTGTCAGATGAACTTCCCGCTGGGGGACATCCTGGTTTTTATAGAGCACAAGAAGAAACAGTGTGGAG
GCCTGGGCCCCTGCTACGACAAGGTCCTGGACAAGAGCAGTCCACCTCCCTCCTCTCGCTCTGAGCTCAG
GAGAGTATCTGAGCCAGTGGAGATCGGGATCCAGGTCACCCCTGATGAAGATGACCACCTACTGTCACCC
ACGAAAGGCATCTGTCCCAAGCAGGAGAACATTGCAGGTAAAGATGAGCCTTCCAGCTACATTTGCACAA
CATGCAAGCAGCCCTTCAACAGCGCCTGGTTCCTGCTGCAGCACGCACAGAACACGCATGGCTTCCGAAT
CTACCTGGAGCCTGGGCCGGCCAGCACCTCGCTCACGCCCAGGCTCACCATCCCGCCACCGCTCGGGCCG
GAGACCGTGGCGCAGTCCCCACTCATGAATTTCCTGGGGGACAGCAATCCTTTCAACCTGCTGCGCATGA
CGGGCCCCATCCTGCGGGACCACCCTGGCTTC
