>Addgene plasmid #66808 | pmCTIP2-N106 | addgene partial sequence | sequence record 118557 | MSCV_C_rev2 5'-ggccagaggccacttgtgtagcgcc-3'
GGGGCTGCTAAAGCGCATGCTCCAGACTGCCTTGGGAAAAGCGCCTCCCCTACCCGGTAGAATTCACGCG
TTCGCGATCTAGAGCCGGCGCGGCCTTAGCTCCTCTCAGCCTGCTCGATTTTGACATCATTAGTCAGCAA
GTGTTCACCGTGCCACTTTTTCATGTGTTTCTCCAGGGTGCTGTAGACGCTGAAGGGCATCTGGCAGATG
TCGCAGCGGTACACCTCCTTGCCGATCTGCCCGTGCGTCTTCATGTGGCGCGTGAGCTTGCTGCTCTGCG
CACACGCGTAGTTGCACAGCTCGCACTTGTAAGGCCGCTCGCCGGTGTGGCTCCTCCGGTGCACCGTCAG
GTTGCTACAGTTCTTGAAGACCTTGCCGCAGTACTCACATGTGTCGCTGCGGCGGCCCTCCTTGGAGCTC
GGCCTCCCAGGACCCGGACCACCCAGGTGAGGTGTGCTGCCCCCGCTCGCCGTGCCACTGCGCCCGGACA
GCCCGCCGTCCAGCAGGTCCCCGGGTGGCGTTGAGAAGCGCAGGCTGCCGTTCTCAGAGGAATGTTCCGA
CGATGTGGCGAAAGGCGACTGGCGCGCATCCGTGAAGCCCAGGAATGGGTCCTTCATGAAGTGGCGCGAT
GCTGCGTAGCCCACGAGCCACTGCGAGTACACGTTCTCAGATGGGATGAGGGCGGCAGGTGGCAGCTCCA
GGTCTTTCTCCACCTTGATGCGCTTGGCCGCGTGCAGCGCGG
