>Addgene plasmid #66808 | pmCTIP2-N106 | addgene partial sequence | sequence record 118559 | mPGK-F 5'-cattctgcacgcttcaaaag-3'
CTCTTCCTCATCTCCGGGCCTTTCGACCTGCAGCCCAAGCTTCCTAGGACCATGGCCAAGCCTTTGTCTC
AAGAAGAATCCACCCTCATTGAAAGAGCAACGGCTACAATCAACAGCATCCCCATCTCTGAAGACTACAG
CGTCGCCAGCGCAGCTCTCTCTAGCGACGGCCGCATCTTCACTGGTGTCAATGTATATCATTTTACTGGG
GGACCTTGTGCAGAACTCGTGGTGCTGGGCACTGCTGCTGCTGCGGCAGCTGGCAACCTGACTTGTATCG
TCGCGATCGGAAATGAGAACAGGGGCATCTTGAGCCCCTGCGGACGGTGCCGACAGGTGCTTCTCGATCT
GCATCCTGGGATCAAAGCCATAGTGAAGGACAGTGATGGACAGCCGACGGCAGTTGGGATTCGTGAATTG
CTGCCCTCTGGTTATGTGTGGGAGGGCTAACCCGGGCGGGGCGCGTCTGGAACAATCAACCTCTGGATTA
CAAAATTTGTGAAAGATTGACTGGTATTCTTAACTATGTTGCTCCTTTTACGCTATGTGGATACGCTGCT
TTAATGCCTTTGTATCATGCTATTGCTTCCCGTATGGCTTTCATTTTCTCCTCCTTGTATAAATCCTGGT
TGCTGTCTCTTTATGAGGAGTTGTGGCCCGTTGTCAGGCAACGTGGCGTGGTGTGCACTGTGTTTGCTGA
CGCAACCCCCACTGGTTGGGGCATTGCCACCACCTGTCAGCTCCTTTCCGGGACTTTCGCTTTCCCCCTC
CCTATTGCCACGGCGGAACTCATCGCCGCCTGCCTTGCCCGCTGCTGGACAGGGGCTCGGCTGTTGGGCA
CTGACAATTCCGTGGTGTTGTCGGGGAAGCTGACGTCCTTTCCATGGCTGCTCGCCTGTGTTGCCACCTG
GATTCTGCGCGGGACGTCCTTCTGCTACGTCCCTTCGGCCCTCAATCCAGCGGACCTTCCTTCCCGCGGC
CTGCTGCC
